Addgene plasmid #44480: pCFJ909
Depositing lab: Erik Jorgensen. Depositing organization: University of Utah. Publication: Random and targeted transgene insertion in Caenorhabditis elegans using a modified Mos1 transposon. Frokjaer-Jensen C, Davis MW, Sarov M, Taylor J, Flibotte S, LaBella M, Pozniakovsky A, Moerman DG, Jorgensen EM. Nat Methods. 2014 May;11(5):529-34. doi: 10.1038/nmeth.2889. Epub 2014 Mar 16. PubMed 24820376.
Backbone
  Vector backbone: pDESTR4-R3
  Backbone manufacturer: Invitrogen
  Backbone size w/o insert (bp): 2305
  Vector type: Multiple cloning site vector
Growth in bacteria
  Bacterial resistance: Ampicillin, 100 μg/mL
  Growth temperature: 37°C
  Growth strain: Top10
  Copy number: High Copy
Gene/Insert
  Gene/Insert name: Minimal Mos1, unc-119, MCS
  Species: D. melanogaster (fly), C. elegans (nematode)
  Insert size (bp): 2864
  Cloning method: Restriction Enzyme; 5′ cloning site NA (unknown if destroyed); 3′ cloning site NA (unknown if destroyed)
  Sequencing primers: 5′ M13rev; 3′ M13-fwd20
Terms and licenses: Academic/Nonprofit Terms; Industry Terms: Not Available to Industry
How to cite: pCFJ909 was a gift from Erik Jorgensen (Addgene plasmid # 44480 ; http://n2t.net/addgene:44480 ; RRID:Addgene_44480)
