[The description below was written by a language model from this plasmid's Addgene catalogue record and pLannotate feature annotations shown in this document.]
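Description:
pCFJ909 is a high-copy bacterial plasmid built on the Invitrogen pDESTR4-R3 backbone and catalogued as a multiple cloning site vector for making transgenic Caenorhabditis elegans by transposition of a modified Mos1 element. It is propagated in E. coli through a ColE1/pUC-type origin and selected with ampicillin via the bla gene under its native promoter. Short remnants of lacZα, bom and rop are also annotated, and they appear to be backbone leftovers rather than functional parts.

The roughly 2.9 kb insert is described as a minimal Mos1 transposon carrying unc-119 and an MCS. In the feature table, two short fragments matching the mariner/Mos1 transposase coding region flank the cargo. These represent residual sequence retained at the two transposon ends, not an intact transposase gene, so the element should not be able to mobilise itself and transposase would have to be supplied from another source. The terminal inverted repeats recognised by the transposase are not annotated separately, and the promoter driving unc-119 is not identified in the record. Between the ends lies a complete unc-119 coding sequence, whose best annotated match is the C. elegans protein and which is commonly used as a rescue marker in unc-119 mutant worms. A very short hit labelled as a P element 5' end is probably incidental.

A user clones a transgene into the MCS so that it sits inside the transposon alongside unc-119. The whole unit can then be cut and pasted into the worm genome. The associated publication describes both random and targeted transgene insertion with the modified Mos1 transposon.
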