Features (pLannotate 1.2.2; 11 found; start..end, strand, type, name):
    197..286     +  CDS            mariner\T (fragment): MOS1T_DROMA - Experimental evidence at protein level: Swiss-Prot protein existence level 1. Mediates transposition of transposon Mos1 by a 'cut and paste' mechanism. Transposases are sequence-specific nucleases and strand transferases that catalyze transposition through an ordered series of events: sequence-specific binding of transposase to the terminal inverted repeats (IR) present at each end of the transposon, pairing of the transposon IRs in a paired-end complex (PEC), cleavage of one or both DNA strands at each transposon end, capture of target DNA, and strand transfer to insert the tran
    495..512     +  CDS            lacZα (fragment): LacZα fragment of β-galactosidase; lacZ fragment
   1229..1246    -  misc_feature   P element 5' end (fragment): No description available
   1357..2199    +  CDS            unc-119: UN119_CAEEL - Experimental evidence at protein level: Swiss-Prot protein existence level 1. Myristoyl-binding protein that acts as a cargo adapter: specifically binds the myristoyl moiety of a subset of N-terminally myristoylated proteins and is required for their localization. Plays a key role in ciliary membrane localization of proteins. Required for the establishment or function of the nervous system. From Caenorhabditis elegans.
   2538..2753    +  CDS            mariner\T (fragment): MOS1T_DROMA - Experimental evidence at protein level: Swiss-Prot protein existence level 1. Mediates transposition of transposon Mos1 by a 'cut and paste' mechanism. Transposases are sequence-specific nucleases and strand transferases that catalyze transposition through an ordered series of events: sequence-specific binding of transposase to the terminal inverted repeats (IR) present at each end of the transposon, pairing of the transposon IRs in a paired-end complex (PEC), cleavage of one or both DNA strands at each transposon end, capture of target DNA, and strand transfer to insert the tran
   2865..2982    +  CDS            lacZα (fragment): LacZα fragment of β-galactosidase; lacZ fragment
   2988..3087    -  misc_feature   bom (fragment): basis of mobility region from pBR322
   3189..3224    -  CDS            rop (fragment): Rop protein, which maintains plasmids at low copy number; rop
   3319..3423    +  promoter       AmpR promoter: bla
   3424..4284    +  CDS            AmpR: β-lactamase; bla; confers resistance to ampicillin, carbenicillin, and related antibiotics
   4455..5043    +  rep_origin     ori: high-copy-number ColE1/pMB1/pBR322/pUC origin of replication
>Addgene plasmid #44480 | pCFJ909 | depositor full sequence | sequence record 60712 | pCFJ909 sequence 5169 bps
GCACCGTACGTCTCGAGGAATTCTATCAGGTGTACAAGTATGAAATGTCGTTTCGAACATATAGATGTCT
CGCAAACGTAAATATTTATCGATTGTCATAAAACTTTGACCTTGTGAAGTGTCAACCTTGACTGTCGAAC
CACCATAGTTTGGCGCGAATTGAGCGTCATAATTGTTTACTCTCAGTGCAGTCAACATGTCGAGTTTCGT
GCCGAATAAAGAGCAAACGCGGACAGTATTAATTTTCTGTTTTCATTTGAAGAAAACAGCTGCGGCCGGA
TCCAGGAAACAGCTATGACCATGATTACGCCAAGCTACGTAATACGACTCACTAGTGGGCAGATCTTCGA
ATGCATCGCGCGCACCGTACGTCTCGAGGAATTCCTGCAGGATATCTGGATCCACGAAGCTTCCCATGGT
GACGTCACCGGTTCTAGATACCTAGGTGAGCTCTGGTACCCTCTAGTCAAGGCCTTAAGTGAGTCGTATT
ACGGACTGGCCGTCGTTTTACATGGCACGCCCTTCTATTACAGGGTTTCTGATAACAAACCGGTTATTAA
CTCCCAACAAGGGATGATTTCAATTCATCATGCTCAAATTGACCCAAATTAAGTTACATGACAAATTCAT
CGCCCTTTTCAACTCTTCTTGGCTCATCATCTGTTATTCTGTTCCTATTCTGTCTGCACCCTATACCCCT
TTGCATACTCTCTCGTCATTCCTTTCTTGGATAGTGTCTTCTTCTCCCCAGCTCTGCTACTTCTATGACT
TGCGCCCGCTGCTTTTCCGCTCGTTCCTCTCCTCTCTGACGTCTTCTTCTGCTTCTTTTCTCCTTCCTTT
TTCCCTTCTCAATCTTCCTCTTTTTCCCATTTCTGTCAATCATTCGAAGAAGAAGAAGAAGAAGACCCTC
ATTCATTTCATTTTTTTTTCTGTCGGTGTGTGCTGCTCGGTTAAGAGTGAGCTCTCTATTCCACGTCTTC
TTCTTTTTCTTCTTCGATTCGAATCAATCACTCCACCAAAACGCATTCGTTTTTGGGATTCACCCCGCGG
TTCGCAATAGGTTTCTTTTTCAAATTATTAGCGTTATAAATAGAAAAATGGTGGAGTTTCAATAAAAATG
ATAATTTACAAAGTGTATTTTGATTACATGTACTCAAAAAGGTTGAAATTTTTCATACCAGTTTTCCGGA
AATCCATCTGATATCATTATCGTATTTTTCTTTTTAAAAATGTTTTCAAAAAAAAACAAAATATAGCTGG
TTATTTGGCACCCTCTAATTACCATTTTCCTGTCACACCACACTCTTTTCCTTCTTCCACTTCTTTCCGT
TTTCAGCCGCTTCCAACCAAACCGATATGAAAGCCGAGCAACAACGATCGATTCCACCCGGCTCGGCGAC
CTTCCCGTCGCAGGTGAGACTCAGAAAACTAGAGAAACCGCTCAACTAACTCTTGATATCCGATTTCATT
CTTTTCTCTTTTCTTTTTGTTGAACTTTTCCATATTTCCAGATGCCACGGCCACCACCAAGCACCGAACA
AGGAATCACAACGGAATCGGAGCTTGCGAAGAAAGCTCAAATCACTCCGAACGACGTTTTAGCACTTCCG
GGAATCACTCAAGGTATCTTGCTCCCTTTGGATTTCAGTTTAAAACATAAATTTAGGATTCTTATGCTCC
CCATCTGCGAACATCTATAACATCGAGTTCACCAAGTTCCAAATCCGTGATCTGGACACTGAGCAAGTGC
TTTTCGAGATCGCCAAACCGGAGAACGATCAGGAGAATGATGAGTCGCCACAGGAGTCGGCAAGATACGT
GCGTTATAGATTTGCTCCAAACTTTTTGAAACTCAAAACGGTCGGAGCAACTGTGGAATTCAAAGTAGGA
GACATCCCAATCCATCATTTCCGAATGATCGAACGTCACTTCTTCAAAGATCGCCTTCTGAAGTGTTTTG
ACTTTGAATTCGGATTCTGTATTCCGAATTCACGAAACAACTGTGAACATATCTATGAGTTCCCTCAACT
CTCTCAACAACTCAGTGAGTCATTATTCTAAAAAGTACAATTCAAAAGACTAATCTCTTTTTCAGTGGAC
GACATGATCAACAATCCAAACGAGACTCGTTCTGACAGCTTCTATTTCGTCGATAACAAACTCGTCATGC
ACAACAAAGCCGACTACTCATATGATGCATAAATATTTAATACAAAAATGTTCTGGATAATTATTCTGTC
GAATAGAAAAAAAACTCCAAATGTGATTAAATTCCAATAATTCCTGTCTAGTTTGTTCCTTCCCCTTCCC
CTTCTCATGTTCAATGCATTCCTAAGCTTTTCAGTTCCCCCCTTGTTTCTATATTTTTTCGCTGTCCTGT
CACACTCGCTAAAAACACTAATCACACGGAAATCTGTTTTCAATAAAAACTCCAACTTTAACTCATTTTC
AATTTCAACTGAAAGATTTTTTCATTAGAGAATGTCTAGAACTAGGCCCGGGCTACGTAATACGACTCAC
TTAAGGGTGCCGGATCTGCGGCTTACTCACCAGACCTGGCCCCATCCGATTACCACCTATTCGCTTCGAT
GGGACACGCACTCGCTGAGCAGCGCTTCGATTCTTACGAAAGTGTGAAAAAATGGCTCGATGAATGGTTC
GCCGCAAAAGACGATGAGTTCTACTGGCGTGGAATCCACAAATTGCCCGAGAGATGGGAAAAATGTGTAG
CTAGCGACGGCAAATACTTTGAATAAATGATTTTTTCTTTTTCCACAAAATTTAACGTGTTTTTTGATTT
AAAAAAAACGACATTTCATACTTGTACACCTGATATCTAGATACCTAGGTGAGCTCTGGTACCCCCCTGG
CGTTACCCAACTTAATCGCCTTGCAGCACATCCCCCTTTCGCCAGCTGGCGTAATAGCGAAGAGGCCCGC
ACCGATCGCCCTTCCCAACAGTTGCGCAGCCTGAATGGCGAATGGCGCCTGATGCGGTATTTTCTCCTTA
CGCATCTGTGCGGTATTTCACACCGCATATGGTGCACTCTCAGTGCAATCTGCTCTGATGCCGCATAGTT
AAGCCAGCCCCGACACCCGCCAACACCCGCTGACGCGCCCTGACGGGCTTGTCTGCTCCCGGCATCCGCT
TACAGACAAGCTGTGACCGTCTCCGGGAGCTGCATGTGTCAGAGGTTTTCACCGTCATCACCGAAACGCG
CGAGACGAAAGGGCCTCGTGATACGCCTATTTTTATAGGTTAATGTCATGATAATAATGGTTTCTTAGAC
GTCAGGTGGCACTTTTCGGGGAAATGTGCGCGGAACCCCTATTTGTTTATTTTTCTAAATACATTCAAAT
ATGTATCCGCTCATGAGACAATAACCCTGATAAATGCTTCAATAATATTGAAAAAGGAAGAGTATGAGTA
TTCAACATTTCCGTGTCGCCCTTATTCCCTTTTTTGCGGCATTTTGCCTTCCTGTTTTTGCTCACCCAGA
AACGCTGGTGAAAGTAAAAGATGCTGAAGATCAGTTGGGTGCACGAGTGGGTTACATCGAACTGGATCTC
AACAGCGGTAAGATCCTTGAGAGTTTTCGCCCCGAAGAACGTTTTCCAATGATGAGCACTTTTAAAGTTC
TGCTATGTGGCGCGGTATTATCCCGTATTGACGCCGGGCAAGAGCAACTCGGTCGCCGCATACACTATTC
TCAGAATGACTTGGTTGAGTACTCACCAGTCACAGAAAAGCATCTTACGGATGGCATGACAGTAAGAGAA
TTATGCAGTGCTGCCATAACCATGAGTGATAACACTGCGGCCAACTTACTTCTGACAACGATCGGAGGAC
CGAAGGAGCTAACCGCTTTTTTGCACAACATGGGGGATCATGTAACTCGCCTTGATCGTTGGGAACCGGA
GCTGAATGAAGCCATACCAAACGACGAGCGTGACACCACGATGCCTGTAGCAATGGCAACAACGTTGCGC
AAACTATTAACTGGCGAACTACTTACTCTAGCTTCCCGGCAACAATTAATAGACTGGATGGAGGCGGATA
AAGTTGCAGGACCACTTCTGCGCTCGGCCCTTCCGGCTGGCTGGTTTATTGCTGATAAATCTGGAGCCGG
TGAGCGTGGGTCTCGCGGTATCATTGCAGCACTGGGGCCAGATGGTAAGCCCTCCCGTATCGTAGTTATC
TACACGACGGGGAGTCAGGCAACTATGGATGAACGAAATAGACAGATCGCTGAGATAGGTGCCTCACTGA
TTAAGCATTGGTAACTGTCAGACCAAGTTTACTCATATATACTTTAGATTGATTTAAAACTTCATTTTTA
ATTTAAAAGGATCTAGGTGAAGATCCTTTTTGATAATCTCATGACCAAAATCCCTTAACGTGAGTTTTCG
TTCCACTGAGCGTCAGACCCCGTAGAAAAGATCAAAGGATCTTCTTGAGATCCTTTTTTTCTGCGCGTAA
TCTGCTGCTTGCAAACAAAAAAACCACCGCTACCAGCGGTGGTTTGTTTGCCGGATCAAGAGCTACCAAC
TCTTTTTCCGAAGGTAACTGGCTTCAGCAGAGCGCAGATACCAAATACTGTCCTTCTAGTGTAGCCGTAG
TTAGGCCACCACTTCAAGAACTCTGTAGCACCGCCTACATACCTCGCTCTGCTAATCCTGTTACCAGTGG
CTGCTGCCAGTGGCGATAAGTCGTGTCTTACCGGGTTGGACTCAAGACGATAGTTACCGGATAAGGCGCA
GCGGTCGGGCTGAACGGGGGGTTCGTGCACACAGCCCAGCTTGGAGCGAACGACCTACACCGAACTGAGA
TACCTACAGCGTGAGCTATGAGAAAGCGCCACGCTTCCCGAAGGGAGAAAGGCGGACAGGTATCCGGTAA
GCGGCAGGGTCGGAACAGGAGAGCGCACGAGGGAGCTTCCAGGGGGAAACGCCTGGTATCTTTATAGTCC
TGTCGGGTTTCGCCACCTCTGACTTGAGCGTCGATTTTTGTGATGCTCGTCAGGGGGGCGGAGCCTATGG
AAAAACGCCAGCAACGCGGCCTTTTTACGGTTCCTGGTCTTTTGCTGGCCTTTTGCTCACATGTTCTTTC
CTGCGTTATCCCCTGATTCTGTGGATAACCGTATTACCGCCTTTGAGTGAGCTGATACC
