>Addgene plasmid #44480 | pCFJ909 | addgene partial sequence | sequence record 63114 | M13rev
ACGACTCACTAGTGGGCAGATCTTCGAATGCATCGCGCGCACCGTACGTCTCGAGGAATTCCTGCAGGAT
ATCTGGATCCACGAAGCTTCCCATGGTGACGTCACCGGTTCTAGATACCTAGGTGAGCTCTGGTACCCTC
TAGTCAAGGCCTTAAGTGAGTCGTATTACGGACTGGCCGTCGTTTTACATGGCACGCCCTTCTATTACAG
GGTTTCTGATAACAAACCGGTTATTAACTCCCAACAAGGGATGATTTCAATTCATCATGCTCAAATTGAC
CCAAATTAAGTTACATGACAAATTCATCGCCCTTTTCAACTCTTCTTGGCTCATCATCTGTTATTCTGTT
CCTATTCTGTCTGCACCCTATACCCCTTTGCATACTCTCTCGTCATTCCTTTCTTGGATAGTGTCTTCTT
CTCCCCAGCTCTGCTACTTCTATGACTTGCGCCCGCTGCTTTTCCGCTCGTTCCTCTCCTCTCTGACGTC
TTCTTCTGCTTCTTTTCTCCTTCCTTTTTCCCTTCTCAATCTTCCTCTTTTTCCCATTTCTGTCAATCAT
TCGAAGAAGAAGAAGAAGAAGACCCTCATTCATTTCATTTTTTTTTCTGTCGGTGTGTGCTGCTCGGTTA
AGAGTGAGCTCTCTATTCCACGTCTTCTTCTTTTTCTTCTTCGATTCGAATCAATCACTCCACCAAAACG
CATTCGTTTTTGGGATTCACCCCGCGGTTCGCAATAGGTTTCTTTTTCAAATTATTAGCGTTATAAATAG
AAAAATGGTGGAGTTTCAATAAAAATGATAATTTACAAAGTGTATTTTGATTACATGTACTCAAAAAGGT
TGAAATTTTTCATACCAGTTTTCCGGAAATCCATCTGA
