>Addgene plasmid #44480 | pCFJ909 | addgene partial sequence | sequence record 63812 | Mos1minpro-R
AAAGACGATGAGTTCTACTGGCGTGGAATCCACAAATTGCCCGAGAGATGGGAAAAATGTGTAGCTAGCG
ACGGCAAATACTTTGAATAAATGATTTTTTCTTTTTCCACAAAATTTAACGTGTTTTTTGATTTAAAAAA
AACGACATTTCATACTTGTACACCTGATATCTAGATACCTAGGTGAGCTCTGGTACCCCCCTGGCGTTAC
CCAACTTAATCGCCTTGCAGCACATCCCCCTTTCGCCAGCTGGCGTAATAGCGAAGAGGCCCGCACCGAT
CGCCCTTCCCAACAGTTGCGCAGCCTGAATGGCGAATGGCGCCTGATGCGGTATTTTCTCCTTACGCATC
TGTGCGGTATTTCACACCGCATATGGTGCACTCTCAGTGCAATCTGCTCTGATGCCGCATAGTTAAGCCA
GCCCCGACACCCGCCAACACCCGCTGACGCGCCCTGACGGGCTTGTCTGCTCCCGGCATCCGCTTACAGA
CAAGCTGTGACCGTCTCCGGGAGCTGCATGTGTCAGAGGTTTTCACCGTCATCACCGAAACGCGCGAGAC
GAAAGGGCCTCGTGATACGCCTATTTTTATAGGTTAATGTCATGATAATAATGGTTTCTTAGACGTCAGG
TGGCACTTTTCGGGGAAATGTGCGCGGAACCCCTATTTGTTTATTTTTCTAAATACATTCAAATATGTAT
CCGCTCATGAGACAATAACCCTGATAAATGCTTCAATAATATTGAAAAAGGAAGAGTATGAGTATTCAAC
ATTTCCGTGTCGCCCTTATTCCCTTTTTTGCGGCATTTTGCCTTCCTGTTTTTGCTCACCCAGAAACGCT
GGTGAAA
